Addgene plasmid #203503: pAG426GAL-HCoV-OC43_3CL
Purpose: Expresses HCoV-OC43 3CL protease from a GAL promoter with a URA3 marker
Depositing lab: Alejandro Chavez. Depositing organization: University of California, San Diego (UCSD). Publication: A multiplex method for rapidly identifying viral protease inhibitors. Hong SJ, Resnick SJ, Iketani S, Cha JW, Albert BA, Fazekas CT, Chang CW, Liu H, Dagan S, Abagyan MR, Fajtova P, Culbertson B, Brace B, Reddem ER, Forouhar F, Glickman JF, Balkovec JM, Stockwell BR, Shapiro L, O'Donoghue AJ, Sabo Y, Freundlich JS, Ho DD, Chavez A. Mol Syst Biol. 2025 Feb;21(2):158-172. doi: 10.1038/s44320-024-00082-1. Epub 2025 Jan 6. PubMed 39762652.
Backbone
  Vector backbone: pAG426GAL-ccdB
  Vector type: Yeast Expression
  Selectable markers: URA3
Growth in bacteria
  Bacterial resistance: Ampicillin, 100 μg/mL
  Growth temperature: 37°C
  Growth strain: DH5alpha
  Copy number: Unknown
Gene/Insert
  Gene/Insert name: HCoV-OC43 3CL protease
  Entrez Gene: ORF1ab (a.k.a. EYW02_gp1)
  Promoter: GAL1
  Cloning method: Gateway Cloning
  Sequencing primers: 5′ TCAAATGTAATAAAAGTATCAACAAAA
Terms and licenses: Academic/Nonprofit Terms; Industry Terms: Not Available to Industry
How to cite: pAG426GAL-HCoV-OC43_3CL was a gift from Alejandro Chavez (Addgene plasmid # 203503 ; http://n2t.net/addgene:203503 ; RRID:Addgene_203503)
