[The description below was written by a language model from this plasmid's Addgene catalogue record and pLannotate feature annotations shown in this document.]
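Description:
pAG426GAL-HCoV-OC43_3CL is a yeast expression plasmid of about 7.4 kb, built on the Gateway-compatible pAG426GAL-ccdB destination backbone, for galactose-inducible production of the 3C-like (3CL, main) protease of human coronavirus OC43 in Saccharomyces cerevisiae. It is an E. coli–yeast shuttle vector. A high-copy ColE1/pUC-type origin and an ampicillin resistance gene (β-lactamase) support propagation and selection in bacteria. The 2μ origin provides episomal, multicopy maintenance in yeast, and the URA3 marker with its own promoter allows selection in uracil auxotrophs and counterselection with 5-fluoroorotic acid. An f1 origin, lac promoter/operator remnants, lacZα fragments and flanking T3 and T7 promoters are carry-overs from the pBluescript-derived scaffold.

The expression cassette consists of the Gal4-regulated GAL1 promoter, an open reading frame of roughly 900 bp flanked by attB1 and attB2 sites, and the CYC1 transcription terminator. The attB sites are the scars of the Gateway recombination that replaced the ccdB cassette with the insert. The automated annotation labels this coding region as a fragment of the murine hepatitis virus replicase polyprotein 1a. This is a best-homology match to a related betacoronavirus rather than the true source, and its nsp1 function text does not apply to this segment. The catalogue record identifies the insert as the 3CL protease portion of OC43 ORF1ab. No epitope tags or reporters are annotated.

The associated publication describes a multiplexed method for rapidly identifying viral protease inhibitors, and the plasmid supplies inducible expression of the OC43 protease in yeast for that kind of screening. The record does not describe the assay readout.
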