Features (pLannotate 1.2.2; 24 found; start..end, strand, type, name):
      1..589     +  rep_origin     ori: high-copy-number ColE1/pMB1/pBR322/pUC origin of replication
    772..864     +  CDS            lacI (fragment): lac repressor; lacI; The lac repressor binds to the lac operator to inhibit transcription in E. coli. This inhibition can be relieved by adding lactose or isopropyl-β-D-thiogalactopyranoside (IPTG).
    877..898     +  protein_bind   CAP binding site: CAP binding activates transcription in the presence of cAMP. E. coli catabolite activator protein
    913..943     +  promoter       lac promoter: promoter for the E. coli lac operon
    951..967     +  protein_bind   lac operator: The lac repressor binds to the lac operator to inhibit transcription in E. coli. This inhibition can be relieved by adding lactose or isopropyl-β-D-thiogalactopyranoside (IPTG). lac repressor encoded by lacI
   1012..1030    +  promoter       T3 promoter: promoter for bacteriophage T3 RNA polymerase
   1054..1495    +  promoter       GAL1 promoter: S. cerevisiae GAL1; inducible promoter, regulated by Gal4
   1510..1530    +  misc_feature   MCS (fragment): pBluescript multiple cloning site
   1534..1558    +  protein_bind   attB1: mutant version of attB; recombination site for the Gateway® BP reaction BP Clonase™
   1567..2475    +  CDS            R1A_CVMJH (fragment): Experimental evidence at protein level: Swiss-Prot protein existence level 1. [Non-structural protein 1]: binds to the 40S ribosomal subunit and inhibits host translation. The nsp1-40S ribosome complex further induces an endonucleolytic cleavage near the 5'UTR of host mRNAs, targeting them for degradation. By suppressing host gene expression, nsp1 facilitates efficient viral gene expression in infected cells and evasion from host immune response (By similarity). From Murine coronavirus (strain JHM) (MHV-JHM) (Murine hepatitis virus).
   2480..2504    -  protein_bind   attB2: mutant version of attB; recombination site for the Gateway® BP reaction BP Clonase™
   2508..2555    +  misc_feature   MCS (fragment): pBluescript multiple cloning site
   2556..2803    +  terminator     CYC1 terminator: S. cerevisiae CYC1; transcription terminator for CYC1
   2822..2840    -  promoter       T7 promoter: promoter for bacteriophage T7 RNA polymerase
   2848..3003    +  CDS            lacZα (fragment): LacZα fragment of β-galactosidase; lacZ fragment
   3007..3435    +  rep_origin     f1 ori (sequence partly withheld): f1 bacteriophage origin of replication; arrow indicates direction of (+) strand synthesis
   3463..3514    -  misc_feature   bom (fragment): basis of mobility region from pBR322
   3593..4396    -  CDS            URA3: orotidine-5'-phosphate decarboxylase, required for uracil biosynthesis; S. cerevisiae URA3; yeast auxotrophic marker, counterselectable with 5-fluoroorotic acid (5-FOA)
   4397..4612    -  promoter       URA3 promoter: S. cerevisiae URA3
   4620..4669    -  misc_feature   bom (fragment): basis of mobility region from pBR322
   4771..4806    -  CDS            rop (fragment): Rop protein, which maintains plasmids at low copy number; rop
   4874..6216    +  rep_origin     2μ ori: yeast 2μ plasmid origin of replication
   6243..6347    +  promoter       AmpR promoter: bla
   6348..7208    +  CDS            AmpR: β-lactamase; bla; confers resistance to ampicillin, carbenicillin, and related antibiotics
>Addgene plasmid #203503 | pAG426GAL-HCoV-OC43_3CL | addgene full sequence | sequence record 402635 | Addgene NGS Result
TTGAGATCCTTTTTTTCTGCGCGTAATCTGCTGCTTGCAAACAAAAAAACCACCGCTACCAGCGGTGGTT
TGTTTGCCGGATCAAGAGCTACCAACTCTTTTTCCGAAGGTAACTGGCTTCAGCAGAGCGCAGATACCAA
ATACTGTTCTTCTAGTGTAGCCGTAGTTAGGCCACCACTTCAAGAACTCTGTAGCACCGCCTACATACCT
CGCTCTGCTAATCCTGTTACCAGTGGCTGCTGCCAGTGGCGATAAGTCGTGTCTTACCGGGTTGGACTCA
AGACGATAGTTACCGGATAAGGCGCAGCGGTCGGGCTGAACGGGGGGTTCGTGCACACAGCCCAGCTTGG
AGCGAACGACCTACACCGAACTGAGATACCTACAGCGTGAGCTATGAGAAAGCGCCACGCTTCCCGAAGG
GAGAAAGGCGGACAGGTATCCGGTAAGCGGCAGGGTCGGAACAGGAGAGCGCACGAGGGAGCTTCCAGGG
GGAAACGCCTGGTATCTTTATAGTCCTGTCGGGTTTCGCCACCTCTGACTTGAGCGTCGATTTTTGTGAT
GCTCGTCAGGGGGGCGGAGCCTATGGAAAAACGCCAGCAACGCGGCCTTTTTACGGTTCCTGGCCTTTTG
CTGGCCTTTTGCTCACATGTTCTTTCCTGCGTTATCCCCTGATTCTGTGGATAACCGTATTACCGCCTTT
GAGTGAGCTGATACCGCTCGCCGCAGCCGAACGACCGAGCGCAGCGAGTCAGTGAGCGAGGAAGCGGAAG
AGCGCCCAATACGCAAACCGCCTCTCCCCGCGCGTTGGCCGATTCATTAATGCAGCTGGCACGACAGGTT
TCCCGACTGGAAAGCGGGCAGTGAGCGCAACGCAATTAATGTGAGTTAGCTCACTCATTAGGCACCCCAG
GCTTTACACTTTATGCTTCCGGCTCGTATGTTGTGTGGAATTGTGAGCGGATAACAATTTCACACAGGAA
ACAGCTATGACCATGATTACGCCAAGCGCGCAATTAACCCTCACTAAAGGGAACAAAAGCTGGAGCTCTA
GTACGGATTAGAAGCCGCCGAGCGGGTGACAGCCCTCCGAAGGAAGACTCTCCTCCGTGCGTCCTCGTCT
TCACCGGTCGCGTTCCTGAAACGCAGATGTGCCTCGCGCCGCACTGCTCCGAACAATAAAGATTCTACAA
TACTAGCTTTTATGGTTATGAAGAGGAAAAATTGGCAGTAACCTGGCCCCACAAACCTTCAAATGAACGA
ATCAAATTAACAACCATAGGATGATAATGCGATTAGTTTTTTAGCCTTATTTCTGGGGTAATTAATCAGC
GAAGCGATGATTTTTGATCTATTAACAGATATATAAATGCAAAAACTGCATAACCACTTTAACTAATACT
TTCAACATTTTCGGTTTGTATTACTTCTTATTCAAATGTAATAAAAGTATCAACAAAAAATTGTTAATAT
ACCTCTATACTTTAACGTCAAGGAGAAAAAACCCCGGATTCTAGAACTAGTGGATCCCCCATCACAAGTT
TGTACAAAAAAGCAGGCTACAAAATGTCCGGCATTGTGAAAATGGTAAATCCTACTTCTAAGGTAGAACC
ATGTGTTGTCAGTGTTACCTATGGTAATATGACATTGAATGGTTTATGGTTGGATGACAAGGTCTACTGT
CCCAGACATGTAATATGTTCTGCTTCAGATATGACTAATCCAGATTATACAAATTTGTTGTGTAGAGTAA
CATCAAGTGATTTTACTGTATTGTTTGATCGTCTAAGCCTTACAGTGATGTCTTATCAAATGCGGGGTTG
TATGCTTGTTCTTACAGTGACCCTGCAAAATTCTCGTACGCCAAAATATACATTTGGTGTTGTTAAACCT
GGTGAGACTTTTACTGTTTTAGCTGCTTATAACGGCAAACCACAAGGAGCCTTTCATGTAACTATGCGTA
GTAGTTATACCATTAAGGGTTCCTTTTTATGCGGATCTTGTGGATCTGTTGGTTATGTAATAATGGGTGA
TTGTGTTAAATTTGTTTATATGCATCAATTGGAGCTTAGTACTGGTTGTCATACTGGTACTGACTTCAAT
GGGGATTTTTATGGTCCTTATAAGGATGCTCAGGTTGTTCAGTTGCCCATTCAGGATTATATACAATCTG
TTAATTTTTTAGCATGGCTTTATGCTGCTATACTTAACAATTGTAATTGGTTTATACAAAGTGATAAGTG
TTCTGTAGAAGATTTTAATGTGTGGGCTCTGTCCAATGGATTTAGCCAAGTTAAATCTGACCTTGTTATA
GATGCTTTAGCTTCTATGACTGGTGTGTCTTTGGAAACACTGTTGGCTGCTATTAAGCGTCTTAAGAATG
GTTTCCAAGGACGTCAGATTATGGGTAGTTGCTCTTTTGAGGATGAATTGACACCTAGCGATGTTTATCA
ACAACTCGCTGGTATCAAGTTACAATAAAACCCAGCTTTCTTGTACAAAGTGGTGATGGGCTGCAGGAAT
TCGATATCAAGCTTATCGATACCGTCGACCTCGAGTCATGTAATTAGTTATGTCACGCTTACATTCACGC
CCTCCCCCCACATCCGCTCTAACCGAAAAGGAAGGAGTTAGACAACCTGAAGTCTAGGTCCCTATTTATT
TTTTTATAGTTATGTTAGTATTAAGAACGTTATTTATATTTCAAATTTTTCTTTTTTTTCTGTACAGACG
CGTGTACGCATGTAACATTATACTGAAAACCTTGCTTGAGAAGGTTTTGGGACGCTCGAAGGCTTTAATT
TGCGGCCGGTACCCAATTCGCCCTATAGTGAGTCGTATTACGCGCGCTCACTGGCCGTCGTTTTACAACG
TCGTGACTGGGAAAACCCTGGCGTTACCCAACTTAATCGCCTTGCAGCACATCCCCCTTTCGCCAGCTGG
CGTAATAGCGAAGAGGCCCGCACCGATCGCCCTTCCCAACAGTTGCGCAGCCTGAATGGCGAATGG
[124 nt withheld, positions 3007-3130]
C
[91 nt withheld, positions 3132-3222]
A
[49 nt withheld, positions 3224-3272]
CCTTTGACGTTGGAGTCCACGTTCTTT
[37 nt withheld, positions 3300-3336]
ACCCTATCTCGGTCTATTCTTTTGATTTATAAGGGATTTTGCCGATTTCGGCCTATTGGTTAAAAAATGA
GCTGATTTAACAAAAATTTAACGCGAATTTTAACAAAATATTAACGCTTACAATTTCCTGATGCGGTATT
TTCTCCTTACGCATCTGTGCGGTATTTCACACCGCATAGGGTAATAACTGATATAATTAAATTGAAGCTC
TAATTTGTGAGTTTAGTATACATGCATTTACTTATAATACAGTTTTTTAGTTTTGCTGGCCGCATCTTCT
CAAATATGCTTCCCAGCCTGCTTTTCTGTAACGTTCACCCTCTACCTTAGCATCCCTTCCCTTTGCAAAT
AGTCCTCTTCCAACAATAATAATGTCAGATCCTGTAGAGACCACATCATCCACGGTTCTATACTGTTGAC
CCAATGCGTCTCCCTTGTCATCTAAACCCACACCGGGTGTCATAATCAACCAATCGTAACCTTCATCTCT
TCCACCCATGTCTCTTTGAGCAATAAAGCCGATAACAAAATCTTTGTCGCTCTTCGCAATGTCAACAGTA
CCCTTAGTATATTCTCCAGTAGATAGGGAGCCCTTGCATGACAATTCTGCTAACATCAAAAGGCCTCTAG
GTTCCTTTGTTACTTCTTCTGCCGCCTGCTTCAAACCGCTAACAATACCTGGGCCCACCACACCGTGTGC
ATTCGTAATGTCTGCCCATTCTGCTATTCTGTATACACCCGCAGAGTACTGCAATTTGACTGTATTACCA
ATGTCAGCAAATTTTCTGTCTTCGAAGAGTAAAAAATTGTACTTGGCGGATAATGCCTTTAGCGGCTTAA
CTGTGCCCTCCATGGAAAAATCAGTCAAGATATCCACATGTGTTTTTAGTAAACAAATTTTGGGACCTAA
TGCTTCAACTAACTCCAGTAATTCCTTGGTGGTACGAACATCCAATGAAGCACACAAGTTTGTTTGCTTT
TCGTGCATGATATTAAATAGCTTGGCAGCAACAGGACTAGGATGAGTAGCAGCACGTTCCTTATATGTAG
CTTTCGACATGATTTATCTTCGTTTCCTGCAGGTTTTTGTTCTGTGCAGTTGGGTTAAGAATACTGGGCA
ATTTCATGTTTCTTCAACACTACATATGCGTATATATACCAATCTAAGTCTGTGCTCCTTCCTTCGTTCT
TCCTTCTGTTCGGAGATTACCGAATCAAAAAAATTTCAAGGAAACCGAAATCAAAAAAAAGAATAAAAAA
AAAATGATGAATTGAAAAGGTGGTATGGTGCACTCTCAGTACAATCTGCTCTGATGCCGCATAGTTAAGC
CAGCCCCGACACCCGCCAACACCCGCTGACGCGCCCTGACGGGCTTGTCTGCTCCCGGCATCCGCTTACA
GACAAGCTGTGACCGTCTCCGGGAGCTGCATGTGTCAGAGGTTTTCACCGTCATCACCGAAACGCGCGAG
ACGAAAGGGCCTCGTGATACGCCTATTTTTATAGGTTAATGTCATGATAATAATGGTTTCTTAGTATGAT
CCAATATCAAAGGAAATGATAGCATTGAAGGATGAGACTAATCCAATTGAGGAGTGGCAGCATATAGAAC
AGCTAAAGGGTAGTGCTGAAGGAAGCATACGATACCCCGCATGGAATGGGATAATATCACAGGAGGTACT
AGACTACCTTTCATCCTACATAAATAGACGCATATAAGTACGCATTTAAGCATAAACACGCACTATGCCG
TTCTTCTCATGTATATATATATACAGGCAACACGCAGATATAGGTGCGACGTGAACAGTGAGCTGTATGT
GCGCAGCTCGCGTTGCATTTTCGGAAGCGCTCGTTTTCGGAAACGCTTTGAAGTTCCTATTCCGAAGTTC
CTATTCTCTAGAAAGTATAGGAACTTCAGAGCGCTTTTGAAAACCAAAAGCGCTCTGAAGACGCACTTTC
AAAAAACCAAAAACGCACCGGACTGTAACGAGCTACTAAAATATTGCGAATACCGCTTCCACAAACATTG
CTCAAAAGTATCTCTTTGCTATATATCTCTGTGCTATATCCCTATATAACCTACCCATCCACCTTTCGCT
CCTTGAACTTGCATCTAAACTCGACCTCTACATTTTTTATGTTTATCTCTAGTATTACTCTTTAGACAAA
AAAATTGTAGTAAGAACTATTCATAGAGTGAATCGAAAACAATACGAAAATGTAAACATTTCCTATACGT
AGTATATAGAGACAAAATAGAAGAAACCGTTCATAATTTTCTGACCAATGAAGAATCATCAACGCTATCA
CTTTCTGTTCACAAAGTATGCGCAATCCACATCGGTATAGAATATAATCGGGGATGCCTTTATCTTGAAA
AAATGCACCCGCAGCTTCGCTAGTAATCAGTAAACGCGGGAAGTGGAGTCAGGCTTTTTTTATGGAAGAG
AAAATAGACACCAAAGTAGCCTTCTTCTAACCTTAACGGACCTACAGTGCAAAAAGTTATCAAGAGACTG
CATTATAGAGCGCACAAAGGAGAAAAAAAGTAATCTAAGATGCTTTGTTAGAAAAATAGCGCTCTCGGGA
TGCATTTTTGTAGAACAAAAAAGAAGTATAGATTCTTTGTTGGTAAAATAGCGCTCTCGCGTTGCATTTC
TGTTCTGTAAAAATGCAGCTCAGATTCTTTGTTTGAAAAATTAGCGCTCTCGCGTTGCATTTTTGTTTTA
CAAAAATGAAGCACAGATTCTTCGTTGGTAAAATAGCGCTTTCGCGTTGCATTTCTGTTCTGTAAAAATG
CAGCTCAGATTCTTTGTTTGAAAAATTAGCGCTCTCGCGTTGCATTTTTGTTCTACAAAATGAAGCACAG
ATGCTTCGTTCAGGTGGCACTTTTCGGGGAAATGTGCGCGGAACCCCTATTTGTTTATTTTTCTAAATAC
ATTCAAATATGTATCCGCTCATGAGACAATAACCCTGATAAATGCTTCAATAATATTGAAAAAGGAAGAG
TATGAGTATTCAACATTTCCGTGTCGCCCTTATTCCCTTTTTTGCGGCATTTTGCCTTCCTGTTTTTGCT
CACCCAGAAACGCTGGTGAAAGTAAAAGATGCTGAAGATCAGTTGGGTGCACGAGTGGGTTACATCGAAC
TGGATCTCAACAGCGGTAAGATCCTTGAGAGTTTTCGCCCCGAAGAACGTTTTCCAATGATGAGCACTTT
TAAAGTTCTGCTATGTGGCGCGGTATTATCCCGTATTGACGCCGGGCAAGAGCAACTCGGTCGCCGCATA
CACTATTCTCAGAATGACTTGGTTGAGTACTCACCAGTCACAGAAAAGCATCTTACGGATGGCATGACAG
TAAGAGAATTATGCAGTGCTGCCATAACCATGAGTGATAACACTGCGGCCAACTTACTTCTGACAACGAT
CGGAGGACCGAAGGAGCTAACCGCTTTTTTGCACAACATGGGGGATCATGTAACTCGCCTTGATCGTTGG
GAACCGGAGCTGAATGAAGCCATACCAAACGACGAGCGTGACACCACGATGCCTGTAGCAATGGCAACAA
CGTTGCGCAAACTATTAACTGGCGAACTACTTACTCTAGCTTCCCGGCAACAATTAATAGACTGGATGGA
GGCGGATAAAGTTGCAGGACCACTTCTGCGCTCGGCCCTTCCGGCTGGCTGGTTTATTGCTGATAAATCT
GGAGCCGGTGAGCGTGGGTCTCGCGGTATCATTGCAGCACTGGGGCCAGATGGTAAGCCCTCCCGTATCG
TAGTTATCTACACGACGGGGAGTCAGGCAACTATGGATGAACGAAATAGACAGATCGCTGAGATAGGTGC
CTCACTGATTAAGCATTGGTAACTGTCAGACCAAGTTTACTCATATATACTTTAGATTGATTTAAAACTT
CATTTTTAATTTAAAAGGATCTAGGTGAAGATCCTTTTTGATAATCTCATGACCAAAATCCCTTAACGTG
AGTTTTCGTTCCACTGAGCGTCAGACCCCGTAGAAAAGATCAAAGGATCTTC
